Addgene plasmid #54023: mEmerald-Calreticulin-N-16
Purpose: Localization: Endoplasmic Reticulum, Excitation: 487, Emission: 509
Depositing lab: Michael Davidson. Depositing organization: Florida State University, Tallahassee.
Backbone
  Vector backbone: mEmerald-N1
  Backbone size w/o insert (bp): 4750
  Vector type: Mammalian Expression
  Selectable markers: Neomycin (select with G418)
Growth in bacteria
  Bacterial resistance: Kanamycin, 50 μg/mL
  Growth temperature: 37°C
  Growth strain: DH5alpha
  Copy number: High Copy
Gene/Insert
  Gene/Insert name: Calreticulin (alt name: NM_004343.2)
  Species: H. sapiens (human)
  Entrez Gene: CALR (a.k.a. CALR1, CRT, HEL-S-99n, RO, SSA, cC1qR)
  Promoter: CMV
  Tag / fusion protein: mEmerald (C terminal on backbone)
  Cloning method: Unknown
  Sequencing primers: 5′ CMV-F; 3′ SV40pA-R
Terms and licenses: Academic/Nonprofit Terms; Industry Terms
Depositor comments: . Excitation = 487; Emission = 509. Localization data: Endoplasmic Reticulum
How to cite: mEmerald-Calreticulin-N-16 was a gift from Michael Davidson (Addgene plasmid # 54023 ; http://n2t.net/addgene:54023 ; RRID:Addgene_54023)
