[The description below was written by a language model from this plasmid's Addgene catalogue record and pLannotate feature annotations shown in this document.]
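Description:
mEmerald-Calreticulin-N-16 is a mammalian expression plasmid built on the mEmerald-N1 backbone, an N1-style fluorescent protein fusion vector. It is maintained in E. coli through a high-copy ColE1/pUC-type origin and selected with kanamycin. The same Tn5 aminoglycoside phosphotransferase (NeoR/KanR) gene serves in both hosts: a bacterial bla-type promoter and an SV40 enhancer/early promoter sit in tandem upstream of it, and an HSV TK polyadenylation signal follows, so transfected mammalian cells can be selected with G418. An f1 origin is also present. The short hits annotated as large T antigen, ble and bGH poly(A) fragments appear to be backbone remnants rather than functional elements.

The payload is the human calreticulin (CALR) coding sequence placed downstream of the CMV immediate early enhancer and promoter and a residual multiple cloning site. A short linker region joins it to mEmerald, a bright monomeric, mammalian codon-optimized GFP variant, at the C terminus, and the transcript ends at the SV40 polyadenylation signal. Calreticulin is a calcium-binding lectin chaperone of the endoplasmic reticulum that takes part in glycoprotein folding and quality control. The fusion is therefore recorded as an endoplasmic reticulum localization marker, with excitation at 487 nm and emission at 509 nm. The record does not describe how ER retention is handled with the fluorescent protein at the C-terminal end, and the cloning method is listed as unknown.

Two sequence records are annotated: a full 5,977 nt assembly and a 2,100 nt partial read covering only the cloning site, CALR and mEmerald. They agree on the arrangement of the fusion. The construct is typically used for fluorescence imaging of the ER in transfected mammalian cells.
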