Features (pLannotate 1.2.2; 16 found; start..end, strand, type, name):
      1..304     +  enhancer       CMV enhancer: human cytomegalovirus immediate early enhancer
    305..508     +  promoter       CMV promoter: human cytomegalovirus (CMV) immediate early promoter
    531..558     +  misc_feature   MCS (fragment): multiple cloning site
    565..1815    +  CDS            CALR: CALR_HUMAN - Also known as CRTC. Experimental evidence at protein level: Swiss-Prot protein existence level 1. Calcium-binding chaperone that promotes folding, oligomeric assembly and quality control in the endoplasmic reticulum (ER) via the calreticulin/calnexin cycle. This lectin interacts transiently with almost all of the monoglucosylated glycoproteins that are synthesized in the ER (PubMed:7876246). Interacts with the DNA-binding domain of NR3C1 and mediates its nuclear export (PubMed:11149926). Involved in maternal gene expression regulation. May participate in oocyte maturation via the
   1864..2583    +  CDS            mEmerald: brightly fluorescent monomeric variant of GFP mammalian codon-optimized
   2599..2682    +  CDS            large T antigen (fragment): large T antigen from SV40 (simian virus 40)
   2705..2826    +  polyA_signal   SV40 poly(A) signal: SV40 polyadenylation signal
   2860..3288    -  rep_origin     f1 ori (sequence partly withheld): f1 bacteriophage origin of replication; arrow indicates direction of (+) strand synthesis
   3315..3419    +  promoter       AmpR promoter: bla
   3421..3778    +  promoter       SV40 promoter: SV40 enhancer and early promoter
   3813..4607    +  CDS            NeoR/KanR: aminoglycoside phosphotransferase from Tn5; aph(3')-II (or nptII); confers resistance to neomycin, kanamycin, and G418 (Geneticin®)
   4628..4780    +  CDS            ble (fragment): BLE_KLEPN - Experimental evidence at protein level: Swiss-Prot protein existence level 1. Binding protein with a strong affinity to the bleomycin family of antibiotics. Binds to CL990; an antimitotic-antibiotic compound. From Klebsiella pneumoniae.
   4839..4886    +  polyA_signal   HSV TK poly(A) signal: herpes simplex virus thymidine kinase polyadenylation signal (Cole and Stacy, 1985)
   4977..4993    -  polyA_signal   bGH poly(A) signal (fragment): bovine growth hormone polyadenylation signal
   5215..5803    +  rep_origin     ori: high-copy-number ColE1/pMB1/pBR322/pUC origin of replication
   5918..5977    +  enhancer       CMV enhancer (fragment): human cytomegalovirus immediate early enhancer
>Addgene plasmid #54023 | mEmerald-Calreticulin-N-16 | addgene full sequence | sequence record 474311 | Addgene NGS Result
CGTTACATAACTTACGGTAAATGGCCCGCCTGGCTGACCGCCCAACGACCCCCGCCCATTGACGTCAATA
ATGACGTATGTTCCCATAGTAACGCCAATAGGGACTTTCCATTGACGTCAATGGGTGGAGTATTTACGGT
AAACTGCCCACTTGGCAGTACATCAAGTGTATCATATGCCAAGTACGCCCCCTATTGACGTCAATGACGG
TAAATGGCCCGCCTGGCATTATGCCCAGTACATGACCTTATGGGACTTTCCTACTTGGCAGTACATCTAC
GTATTAGTCATCGCTATTACCATGGTGATGCGGTTTTGGCAGTACATCAATGGGCGTGGATAGCGGTTTG
ACTCACGGGGATTTCCAAGTCTCCACCCCATTGACGTCAATGGGAGTTTGTTTTGGCACCAAAATCAACG
GGACTTTCCAAAATGTCGTAACAACTCCGCCCCATTGACGCAAATGGGCGGTAGGCGTGTACGGTGGGAG
GTCTATATAAGCAGAGCTGGTTTAGTGAACCGTCAGATCCGCTAGCGCTACCGGACTCAGATCTCGAGGC
CACCATGCTGCTATCCGTGCCGCTGCTGCTCGGCCTCCTCGGCCTGGCCGTCGCCGAGCCTGCCGTCTAC
TTCAAGGAGCAGTTTCTGGACGGAGACGGGTGGACTTCCCGCTGGATCGAATCCAAACACAAGTCAGATT
TTGGCAAATTCGTTCTCAGTTCCGGCAAGTTCTACGGTGACGAGGAGAAAGATAAAGGTTTGCAGACAAG
CCAGGATGCACGCTTTTATGCTCTGTCGGCCAGTTTCGAGCCTTTCAGCAACAAAGGCCAGACGCTGGTG
GTGCAGTTCACGGTGAAACATGAGCAGAACATCGACTGTGGGGGCGGCTATGTGAAGCTGTTTCCTAATA
GTTTGGACCAGACAGACATGCACGGAGACTCAGAATACAACATCATGTTTGGTCCCGACATCTGTGGCCC
TGGCACCAAGAAGGTTCATGTCATCTTCAACTACAAGGGCAAGAACGTGCTGATCAACAAGGACATCCGT
TGCAAGGATGATGAGTTTACACACCTGTACACACTGATTGTGCGGCCAGACAACACCTATGAGGTGAAGA
TTGACAACAGCCAGGTGGAGTCCGGCTCCTTGGAAGACGATTGGGACTTCCTGCCACCCAAGAAGATAAA
GGATCCTGATGCTTCAAAACCGGAAGACTGGGATGAGCGGGCCAAGATCGATGATCCCACAGACTCCAAG
CCTGAGGACTGGGACAAGCCCGAGCATATCCCTGACCCTGATGCTAAGAAGCCCGAGGACTGGGATGAAG
AGATGGACGGAGAGTGGGAACCCCCAGTGATTCAGAACCCTGAGTACAAGGGTGAGTGGAAGCCCCGGCA
GATCGACAACCCAGATTACAAGGGCACTTGGATCCACCCAGAAATTGACAACCCCGAGTATTCTCCCGAT
CCCAGTATCTATGCCTATGATAACTTTGGCGTGCTGGGCCTGGACCTCTGGCAGGTCAAGTCTGGCACCA
TCTTTGACAACTTCCTCATCACCAACGATGAGGCATACGCTGAGGAGTTTGGCAACGAGACGTGGGGCGT
AACAAAGGCAGCAGAGAAACAAATGAAGGACAAACAGGACGAGGAGCAGAGGCTTAAGGAGGAGGAAGAA
GACAAGAAACGCAAAGAGGAGGAGGAGGCAGAGGACAAGGAGGATGATGAGGACAAAGATGAGGATGAGG
AGGATGAGGAGGACAAGGAGGAAGATGAGGAGGAAGATGTCCCCGGCCAGGCCAAGGACGAGCTGGCATC
CGGGGGTGCGTCAGGCGGCAGCGGATCTGGACCGGTCGCCACCATGGTGAGCAAGGGCGAGGAGCTGTTC
ACCGGGGTGGTGCCCATCCTGGTCGAGCTGGACGGCGACGTAAACGGCCACAAGTTCAGCGTGTCCGGCG
AGGGCGAGGGCGATGCCACCTACGGCAAGCTGACCCTGAAGTTCATCTGCACCACCGGCAAGCTGCCCGT
GCCCTGGCCCACCCTCGTGACCACCTTGACCTACGGCGTGCAGTGCTTCGCCCGCTACCCCGACCACATG
AAGCAGCACGACTTCTTCAAGTCCGCCATGCCCGAAGGCTACGTCCAGGAGCGCACCATCTTCTTCAAGG
ACGACGGCAACTACAAGACCCGCGCCGAGGTGAAGTTCGAGGGCGACACCCTGGTGAACCGCATCGAGCT
GAAGGGCATCGACTTCAAGGAGGACGGCAACATCCTGGGGCACAAGCTGGAGTACAACTACAACAGCCAC
AAGGTCTATATCACCGCCGACAAGCAGAAGAACGGCATCAAGGTGAACTTCAAGACCCGCCACAACATCG
AGGACGGCAGCGTGCAGCTCGCCGACCACTACCAGCAGAACACCCCCATCGGCGACGGCCCCGTGCTGCT
GCCCGACAACCACTACCTGAGCACCCAGTCCAAGCTGAGCAAAGACCCCAACGAGAAGCGCGATCACATG
GTCCTGCTGGAGTTCGTGACCGCCGCCGGGATCACTCTCGGCATGGACGAGCTGTACAAGTAAGCGGCCG
CGACTCTAGATCATAATCAGCCATACCACATTTGTAGAGGTTTTACTTGCTTTAAAAAACCTCCCACACC
TCCCCCTGAACCTGAAACATAAAATGAATGCAATTGTTGTTGTTAACTTGTTTATTGCAGCTTATAATGG
TTACAAATAAAGCAATAGCATCACAAATTTCACAAATAAAGCATTTTTTTCACTGCATTCTAGTTGTGGT
TTGTCCAAACTCATCAATGTATCTTAAGGCGTAAATTGTAAGCGTTAATATTTTGTTAAAATTCGCGTTA
AATTTTTGTTAAATCAGCTCATTTTTTAACCAATAGGCCGAAATCGGCAAAATCCCTTATAAATCAAAAG
AATAGACCGAGATAGGGT
[37 nt withheld, positions 2959-2995]
AAAGAACGTGGACTCCAACGTCAAAGG
[49 nt withheld, positions 3023-3071]
T
[91 nt withheld, positions 3073-3163]
G
[124 nt withheld, positions 3165-3288]
CAGGTGGCACTTTTCGGGGAAATGTGCGCGGAACCCCTATTTGTTTATTTTTCTAAATACATTCAAATAT
GTATCCGCTCATGAGACAATAACCCTGATAAATGCTTCAATAATATTGAAAAAGGAAGAGTCCTGAGGCG
GAAAGAACCAGCTGTGGAATGTGTGTCAGTTAGGGTGTGGAAAGTCCCCAGGCTCCCCAGCAGGCAGAAG
TATGCAAAGCATGCATCTCAATTAGTCAGCAACCAGGTGTGGAAAGTCCCCAGGCTCCCCAGCAGGCAGA
AGTATGCAAAGCATGCATCTCAATTAGTCAGCAACCATAGTCCCGCCCCTAACTCCGCCCATCCCGCCCC
TAACTCCGCCCAGTTCCGCCCATTCTCCGCCCCATGGCTGACTAATTTTTTTTATTTATGCAGAGGCCGA
GGCCGCCTCGGCCTCTGAGCTATTCCAGAAGTAGTGAGGAGGCTTTTTTGGAGGCCTAGGCTTTTGCAAA
GATCGATCAAGAGACAGGATGAGGATCGTTTCGCATGATTGAACAAGATGGATTGCACGCAGGTTCTCCG
GCCGCTTGGGTGGAGAGGCTATTCGGCTATGACTGGGCACAACAGACAATCGGCTGCTCTGATGCCGCCG
TGTTCCGGCTGTCAGCGCAGGGGCGCCCGGTTCTTTTTGTCAAGACCGACCTGTCCGGTGCCCTGAATGA
ACTGCAAGACGAGGCAGCGCGGCTATCGTGGCTGGCCACGACGGGCGTTCCTTGCGCAGCTGTGCTCGAC
GTTGTCACTGAAGCGGGAAGGGACTGGCTGCTATTGGGCGAAGTGCCGGGGCAGGATCTCCTGTCATCTC
ACCTTGCTCCTGCCGAGAAAGTATCCATCATGGCTGATGCAATGCGGCGGCTGCATACGCTTGATCCGGC
TACCTGCCCATTCGACCACCAAGCGAAACATCGCATCGAGCGAGCACGTACTCGGATGGAAGCCGGTCTT
GTCGATCAGGATGATCTGGACGAAGAGCATCAGGGGCTCGCGCCAGCCGAACTGTTCGCCAGGCTCAAGG
CGAGCATGCCCGACGGCGAGGATCTCGTCGTGACCCATGGCGATGCCTGCTTGCCGAATATCATGGTGGA
AAATGGCCGCTTTTCTGGATTCATCGACTGTGGCCGGCTGGGTGTGGCGGACCGCTATCAGGACATAGCG
TTGGCTACCCGTGATATTGCTGAAGAGCTTGGCGGCGAATGGGCTGACCGCTTCCTCGTGCTTTACGGTA
TCGCCGCTCCCGATTCGCAGCGCATCGCCTTCTATCGCCTTCTTGACGAGTTCTTCTGAGCGGGACTCTG
GGGTTCGAAATGACCGACCAAGCGACGCCCAACCTGCCATCACGAGATTTCGATTCCACCGCCGCCTTCT
ATGAAAGGTTGGGCTTCGGAATCGTTTTCCGGGACGCCGGCTGGATGATCCTCCAGCGCGGGGATCTCAT
GCTGGAGTTCTTCGCCCACCCTAGGGGGAGGCTAACTGAAACACGGAAGGAGACAATACCGGAAGGAACC
CGCGCTATGACGGCAATAAAAAGACAGAATAAAACGCACGGTGTTGGGTCGTTTGTTCATAAACGCGGGG
TTCGGTCCCAGGGCTGGCACTCTGTCGATACCCCACCGAGACCCCATTGGGGCCAATACGCCCGCGTTTC
TTCCTTTTCCCCACCCCACCCCCCAAGTTCGGGTGAAGGCCCAGGGCTCGCAGCCAACGTCGGGGCGGCA
GGCCCTGCCATAGCCTCAGGTTACTCATATATACTTTAGATTGATTTAAAACTTCATTTTTAATTTAAAA
GGATCTAGGTGAAGATCCTTTTTGATAATCTCATGACCAAAATCCCTTAACGTGAGTTTTCGTTCCACTG
AGCGTCAGACCCCGTAGAAAAGATCAAAGGATCTTCTTGAGATCCTTTTTTTCTGCGCGTAATCTGCTGC
TTGCAAACAAAAAAACCACCGCTACCAGCGGTGGTTTGTTTGCCGGATCAAGAGCTACCAACTCTTTTTC
CGAAGGTAACTGGCTTCAGCAGAGCGCAGATACCAAATACTGTTCTTCTAGTGTAGCCGTAGTTAGGCCA
CCACTTCAAGAACTCTGTAGCACCGCCTACATACCTCGCTCTGCTAATCCTGTTACCAGTGGCTGCTGCC
AGTGGCGATAAGTCGTGTCTTACCGGGTTGGACTCAAGACGATAGTTACCGGATAAGGCGCAGCGGTCGG
GCTGAACGGGGGGTTCGTGCACACAGCCCAGCTTGGAGCGAACGACCTACACCGAACTGAGATACCTACA
GCGTGAGCTATGAGAAAGCGCCACGCTTCCCGAAGGGAGAAAGGCGGACAGGTATCCGGTAAGCGGCAGG
GTCGGAACAGGAGAGCGCACGAGGGAGCTTCCAGGGGGAAACGCCTGGTATCTTTATAGTCCTGTCGGGT
TTCGCCACCTCTGACTTGAGCGTCGATTTTTGTGATGCTCGTCAGGGGGGCGGAGCCTATGGAAAAACGC
CAGCAACGCGGCCTTTTTACGGTTCCTGGCCTTTTGCTGGCCTTTTGCTCACATGTTCTTTCCTGCGTTA
TCCCCTGATTCTGTGGATAACCGTATTACCGCCATGCATTAGTTATTAATAGTAATCAATTACGGGGTCA
TTAGTTCATAGCCCATATATGGAGTTCCG
