Features (pLannotate 1.2.2; 3 found; start..end, strand, type, name):
     12..39      +  misc_feature   MCS (fragment): multiple cloning site
     46..1296    +  CDS            CALR: CALR_HUMAN - Also known as CRTC. Experimental evidence at protein level: Swiss-Prot protein existence level 1. Calcium-binding chaperone that promotes folding, oligomeric assembly and quality control in the endoplasmic reticulum (ER) via the calreticulin/calnexin cycle. This lectin interacts transiently with almost all of the monoglucosylated glycoproteins that are synthesized in the ER (PubMed:7876246). Interacts with the DNA-binding domain of NR3C1 and mediates its nuclear export (PubMed:11149926). Involved in maternal gene expression regulation. May participate in oocyte maturation via the
   1345..2064    +  CDS            mEmerald: brightly fluorescent monomeric variant of GFP mammalian codon-optimized
>Addgene plasmid #54023 | mEmerald-Calreticulin-N-16 | analyzer sequence | sequence record 84211
ACGTCAGATCCGCTAGCGCTACCGGACTCAGATCTCGAGGCCACCATGCTGCTATCCGTGCCGCTGCTGC
TCGGCCTCCTCGGCCTGGCCGTCGCCGAGCCTGCCGTCTACTTCAAGGAGCAGTTTCTGGACGGAGACGG
GTGGACTTCCCGCTGGATCGAATCCAAACACAAGTCAGATTTTGGCAAATTCGTTCTCAGTTCCGGCAAG
TTCTACGGTGACGAGGAGAAAGATAAAGGTTTGCAGACAAGCCAGGATGCACGCTTTTATGCTCTGTCGG
CCAGTTTCGAGCCTTTCAGCAACAAAGGCCAGACGCTGGTGGTGCAGTTCACGGTGAAACATGAGCAGAA
CATCGACTGTGGGGGCGGCTATGTGAAGCTGTTTCCTAATAGTTTGGACCAGACAGACATGCACGGAGAC
TCAGAATACAACATCATGTTTGGTCCCGACATCTGTGGCCCTGGCACCAAGAAGGTTCATGTCATCTTCA
ACTACAAGGGCAAGAACGTGCTGATCAACAAGGACATCCGTTGCAAGGATGATGAGTTTACACACCTGTA
CACACTGATTGTGCGGCCAGACAACACCTATGAGGTGAAGATTGACAACAGCCAGGTGGAGTCCGGCTCC
TTGGAAGACGATTGGGACTTCCTGCCACCCAAGAAGATAAAGGATCCTGATGCTTCAAAACCGGAAGACT
GGGATGAGCGGGCCAAGATCGATGATCCCACAGACTCCAAGCCTGAGGACTGGGACAAGCCCGAGCATAT
CCCTGACCCTGATGCTAAGAAGCCCGAGGACTGGGATGAAGAGATGGACGGAGAGTGGGAACCCCCAGTG
ATTCAGAACCCTGAGTACAAGGGTGAGTGGAAGCCCCGGCAGATCGACAACCCAGATTACAAGGGCACTT
GGATCCACCCAGAAATTGACAACCCCGAGTATTCTCCCGATCCCAGTATCTATGCCTATGATAACTTTGG
CGTGCTGGGCCTGGACCTCTGGCAGGTCAAGTCTGGCACCATCTTTGACAACTTCCTCATCACCAACGAT
GAGGCATACGCTGAGGAGTTTGGCAACGAGACGTGGGGCGTAACAAAGGCAGCAGAGAAACAAATGAAGG
ACAAACAGGACGAGGAGCAGAGGCTTAAGGAGGAGGAAGAAGACAAGAAACGCAAAGAGGAGGAGGAGGC
AGAGGACAAGGAGGATGATGAGGACAAAGATGAGGATGAGGAGGATGAGGAGGACAAGGAGGAAGATGAG
GAGGAAGATGTCCCCGGCCAGGCCAAGGACGAGCTGGCATCCGGGGGTGCGTCAGGCGGCAGCGGATCTG
GACCGGTCGCCACCATGGTGAGCAAGGGCGAGGAGCTGTTCACCGGGGTGGTGCCCATCCTGGTCGAGCT
GGACGGCGACGTAAACGGCCACAAGTTCAGCGTGTCCGGCGAGGGCGAGGGCGATGCCACCTACGGCAAG
CTGACCCTGAAGTTCATCTGCACCACCGGCAAGCTGCCCGTGCCCTGGCCCACCCTCGTGACCACCTTGA
CCTACGGCGTGCAGTGCTTCGCCCGCTACCCCGACCACATGAAGCAGCACGACTTCTTCAAGTCCGCCAT
GCCCGAAGGCTACGTCCAGGAGCGCACCATCTTCTTCAAGGACGACGGCAACTACAAGACCCGCGCCGAG
GTGAAGTTCGAGGGCGACACCCTGGTGAACCGCATCGAGCTGAAGGGCATCGACTTCAAGGAGGACGGCA
ACATCCTGGGGCACAAGCTGGAGTACAACTACAACAGCCACAAGGTCTATATCACCGCCGACAAGCAGAA
GAACGGCATCAAGGTGAACTTCAAGACCCGCCACAACATCGAGGACGGCAGCGTGCAGCTCGCCGACCAC
TACCAGCAGAACACCCCCATCGGCGACGGCCCCGTGCTGCTGCCCGACAACCACTACCTGAGCACCCAGT
CCAAGCTGAGCAAAGACCCCAACGAGAAGCGCGATCACATGGTCCTGCTGGAGTTCGTGACCGCCGCCGG
GATCACTCTCGGCATGGACGAGCTGTACAAGTAAGCGGCCGCGACTCTAGATCATAATCAGCCATACCAC
