>Addgene plasmid #54023 | mEmerald-Calreticulin-N-16 | addgene partial sequence | sequence record 91574 | EGFP-N 5'-CGTCGCCGTCCAGCTCGACCAG-3'
CCTTGCTCACCATGGTGGCGACCGGTCCAGATCCGCTGCCGCCTGACGCACCCCCGGATGCCAGCTCGTC
CTTGGCCTGGCCGGGGACATCTTCCTCCTCATCTTCCTCCTTGTCCTCCTCATCCTCCTCATCCTCATCT
TTGTCCTCATCATCCTCCTTGTCCTCTGCCTCCTCCTCCTCTTTGCGTTTCTTGTCTTCTTCCTCCTCCT
TAAGCCTCTGCTCCTCGTCCTGTTTGTCCTTCATTTGTTTCTCTGCTGCCTTTGTTACGCCCCACGTCTC
GTTGCCAAACTCCTCAGCGTATGCCTCATCGTTGGTGATGAGGAAGTTGTCAAAGATGGTGCCAGACTTG
ACCTGCCAGAGGTCCAGGCCCAGCACGCCAAAGTTATCATAGGCATAGATACTGGGATCGGGAGAATACT
CGGGGTTGTCAATTTCTGGGTGGATCCAAGTGCCCTTGTAATCTGGGTTGTCGATCTGCCGGGGCTTCCA
CTCACCCTTGTACTCAGGGTTCTGAATCACTGGGGGTTCCCACTCTCCGTCCATCTCTTCATCCCAGTCC
TCGGGCTTCTTAGCATCAGGGTCAGGGATATGCTCGGGCTTGTCCCAGTCCTCAGGCTTGGAGTCTGTGG
GATCATCGATCTTGGCCCGCTCATCCCAGTCTTCCGGTTTTGAAGCATCAGGATCCTTTATCTTCTTGGG
TGGCAGGAAGTCCCAATCGTCTTCCAAGGAGCCGGACTCCACCTGGCTGTTGTCAATCTTCACCTCATAG
GTGTTGTCTGGCCGCACAATCAGTGTGTACAGGTGTGTAAACTCATCATCCTTGCAACGGATGTCCTTGT
TGATCAGCACGTTCTTGCCCTTGTAGTTGAAGATGACATGAACCTTCTTGGTGCCAGG
